>Addgene plasmid #22689 | EID1-pGex-2TK | depositor full sequence | sequence record 10375 | Author sequence
ACGTTATCGACTGCACGGTGCACCAATGCTTCTGGCGTCAGGCAGCCATCGGAAGCTGTGGTATGGCTGT
GCAGGTCGTAAATCACTGCATAATTCGTGTCGCTCAAGGCGCACTCCCGTTCTGGATAATGTTTTTTGCG
CCGACATCATAACGGTTCTGGCAAATATTCTGAAATGAGCTGTTGACAATTAATCATCGGCTCGTATAAT
GTGTGGAATTGTGAGCGGATAACAATTTCACACAGGAAACAGTATTCATGTCCCCTATACTAGGTTATTG
GAAAATTAAGGGCCTTGTGCAACCCACTCGACTTCTTTTGGAATATCTTGAAGAAAAATATGAAGAGCAT
TTGTATGAGCGCGATGAAGGTGATAAATGGCGAAACAAAAAGTTTGAATTGGGTTTGGAGTTTCCCAATC
TTCCTTATTATATTGATGGTGATGTTAAATTAACACAGTCTATGGCCATCATACGTTATATAGCTGACAA
GCACAACATGTTGGGTGGTTGTCCAAAAGAGCGTGCAGAGATTTCAATGCTTGAAGGAGCGGTTTTGGAT
ATTAGATACGGTGTTTCGAGAATTGCATATAGTAAAGACTTTGAAACTCTCAAAGTTGATTTTCTTAGCA
AGCTACCTGAAATGCTGAAAATGTTCGAAGATCGTTTATGTCATAAAACATATTTAAATGGTGATCATGT
AACCCATCCTGACTTCATGTTGTATGACGCTCTTGATGTTGTTTTATACATGGACCCAATGTGCCTGGAT
GCGTTCCCAAAATTAGTTTGTTTTAAAAAACGTATTGAAGCTATCCCACAAATTGATAAGTACTTGAAAT
CCAGCAAGTATATAGCATGGCCTTTGCAGGGCTGGCAAGCCACGTTTGGTGGTGGCGACCATCCTCCAAA
ATCGGATCTGGTTCCGCGTGGATCCGCCACCATGTCGGAAATGGCTGAGTTGTCCGAGCTGTATGAAGAG
AGCAGTGACCTGCAGATGGATGTGATGCCTGGCGAGGGTGACCTTCCGCAGATGGAGGTAGGCAGCGGGA
GCCGGGAGCTATCCCTGCGTCCCTCCCGCAGCGGGGCCCAACAGCTCGAGGAGGAAGGCCCAATGGAGGA
GGAGGAGGCCCAGCCAATGGCGGCGCCAGAGGGGAAACGGAGCCTTGCTAACGGGCCCAACGCTGGGGAG
CAGCCAGGCCAGGTGGCGGGCGCAGACTTCGAGAGCGAGGACGAGGGCGAGGAATTTGATGACTGGGAGG
ACGACTACGACTATCCCGAAGAGGAGCAGCTCAGTGGTGCCGGCTACAGAGTATCAGCCGCTCTTGAAGA
AGCCGACAAGATGTTTCTGAGAACAAGAGAACCAGCCCTGGATGGCGGGTTTCAGATGCATTATGAGAAG
ACCCCGTTTGATCAGTTAGCTTTTATCGAAGAGCTTTTTTCACTGATGGTTGTCAATCGTCTGACCGAAG
AACTCGGCTGTGATGAGATTATTGATAGAGAGTGAATTCATCGTGACTGACTGACGATCTGCCTCGCGCG
TTTCGGTGATGACGGTGAAAACCTCTGACACATGCAGCTCCCGGAGACGGTCACAGCTTGTCTGTAAGCG
GATGCCGGGAGCAGACAAGCCCGTCAGGGCGCGTCAGCGGGTGTTGGCGGGTGTCGGGGCGCAGCCATGA
CCCAGTCACGTAGCGATAGCGGAGTGTATAATTCTTGAAGACGAAAGGGCCTCGTGATACGCCTATTTTT
ATAGGTTAATGTCATGATAATAATGGTTTCTTAGACGTCAGGTGGCACTTTTCGGGGAAATGTGCGCGGA
ACCCCTATTTGTTTATTTTTCTAAATACATTCAAATATGTATCCGCTCATGAGACAATAACCCTGATAAA
TGCTTCAATAATATTGAAAAAGGAAGAGTATGAGTATTCAACATTTCCGTGTCGCCCTTATTCCCTTTTT
TGCGGCATTTTGCCTTCCTGTTTTTGCTCACCCAGAAACGCTGGTGAAAGTAAAAGATGCTGAAGATCAG
TTGGGTGCACGAGTGGGTTACATCGAACTGGATCTCAACAGCGGTAAGATCCTTGAGAGTTTTCGCCCCG
AAGAACGTTTTCCAATGATGAGCACTTTTAAAGTTCTGCTATGTGGCGCGGTATTATCCCGTGTTGACGC
CGGGCAAGAGCAACTCGGTCGCCGCATACACTATTCTCAGAATGACTTGGTTGAGTACTCACCAGTCACA
GAAAAGCATCTTACGGATGGCATGACAGTAAGAGAATTATGCAGTGCTGCCATAACCATGAGTGATAACA
CTGCGGCCAACTTACTTCTGACAACGATCGGAGGACCGAAGGAGCTAACCGCTTTTTTGCACAACATGGG
GGATCATGTAACTCGCCTTGATCGTTGGGAACCGGAGCTGAATGAAGCCATACCAAACGACGAGCGTGAC
ACCACGATGCCTGCAGCAATGGCAACAACGTTGCGCAAACTATTAACTGGCGAACTACTTACTCTAGCTT
CCCGGCAACAATTAATAGACTGGATGGAGGCGGATAAAGTTGCAGGACCACTTCTGCGCTCGGCCCTTCC
GGCTGGCTGGTTTATTGCTGATAAATCTGGAGCCGGTGAGCGTGGGTCTCGCGGTATCATTGCAGCACTG
GGGCCAGATGGTAAGCCCTCCCGTATCGTAGTTATCTACACGACGGGGAGTCAGGCAACTATGGATGAAC
GAAATAGACAGATCGCTGAGATAGGTGCCTCACTGATTAAGCATTGGTAACTGTCAGACCAAGTTTACTC
ATATATACTTTAGATTGATTTAAAACTTCATTTTTAATTTAAAAGGATCTAGGTGAAGATCCTTTTTGAT
AATCTCATGACCAAAATCCCTTAACGTGAGTTTTCGTTCCACTGAGCGTCAGACCCCGTAGAAAAGATCA
AAGGATCTTCTTGAGATCCTTTTTTTCTGCGCGTAATCTGCTGCTTGCAAACAAAAAAACCACCGCTACC
AGCGGTGGTTTGTTTGCCGGATCAAGAGCTACCAACTCTTTTTCCGAAGGTAACTGGCTTCAGCAGAGCG
CAGATACCAAATACTGTCCTTCTAGTGTAGCCGTAGTTAGGCCACCACTTCAAGAACTCTGTAGCACCGC
CTACATACCTCGCTCTGCTAATCCTGTTACCAGTGGCTGCTGCCAGTGGCGATAAGTCGTGTCTTACCGG
GTTGGACTCAAGACGATAGTTACCGGATAAGGCGCAGCGGTCGGGCTGAACGGGGGGTTCGTGCACACAG
CCCAGCTTGGAGCGAACGACCTACACCGAACTGAGATACCTACAGCGTGAGCTATGAGAAAGCGCCACGC
TTCCCGAAGGGAGAAAGGCGGACAGGTATCCGGTAAGCGGCAGGGTCGGAACAGGAGAGCGCACGAGGGA
GCTTCCAGGGGGAAACGCCTGGTATCTTTATAGTCCTGTCGGGTTTCGCCACCTCTGACTTGAGCGTCGA
TTTTTGTGATGCTCGTCAGGGGGGCGGAGCCTATGGAAAAACGCCAGCAACGCGGCCTTTTTACGGTTCC
TGGCCTTTTGCTGGCCTTTTGCTCACATGTTCTTTCCTGCGTTATCCCCTGATTCTGTGGATAACCGTAT
TACCGCCTTTGAGTGAGCTGATACCGCTCGCCGCAGCCGAACGACCGAGCGCAGCGAGTCAGTGAGCGAG
GAAGCGGAAGAGCGCCTGATGCGGTATTTTCTCCTTACGCATCTGTGCGGTATTTCACACCGCATAAATT
CCGACACCATCGAATGGTGCAAAACCTTTCGCGGTATGGCATGATAGCGCCCGGAAGAGAGTCAATTCAG
GGTGGTGAATGTGAAACCAGTAACGTTATACGATGTCGCAGAGTATGCCGGTGTCTCTTATCAGACCGTT
TCCCGCGTGGTGAACCAGGCCAGCCACGTTTCTGCGAAAACGCGGGAAAAAGTGGAAGCGGCGATGGCGG
AGCTGAATTACATTCCCAACCGCGTGGCACAACAACTGGCGGGCAAACAGTCGTTGCTGATTGGCGTTGC
CACCTCCAGTCTGGCCCTGCACGCGCCGTCGCAAATTGTCGCGGCGATTAAATCTCGCGCCGATCAACTG
GGTGCCAGCGTGGTGGTGTCGATGGTAGAACGAAGCGGCGTCGAAGCCTGTAAAGCGGCGGTGCACAATC
TTCTCGCGCAACGCGTCAGTGGGCTGATCATTAACTATCCGCTGGATGACCAGGATGCCATTGCTGTGGA
AGCTGCCTGCACTAATGTTCCGGCGTTATTTCTTGATGTCTCTGACCAGACACCCATCAACAGTATTATT
TTCTCCCATGAAGACGGTACGCGACTGGGCGTGGAGCATCTGGTCGCATTGGGTCACCAGCAAATCGCGC
TGTTAGCGGGCCCATTAAGTTCTGTCTCGGCGCGTCTGCGTCTGGCTGGCTGGCATAAATATCTCACTCG
CAATCAAATTCAGCCGATAGCGGAACGGGAAGGCGACTGGAGTGCCATGTCCGGTTTTCAACAAACCATG
CAAATGCTGAATGAGGGCATCGTTCCCACTGCGATGCTGGTTGCCAACGATCAGATGGCGCTGGGCGCAA
TGCGCGCCATTACCGAGTCCGGGCTGCGCGTTGGTGCGGATATCTCGGTAGTGGGATACGACGATACCGA
AGACAGCTCATGTTATATCCCGCCGTTAACCACCATCAAACAGGATTTTCGCCTGCTGGGGCAAACCAGC
GTGGACCGCTTGCTGCAACTCTCTCAGGGCCAGGCGGTGAAGGGCAATCAGCTGTTGCCCGTCTCACTGG
TGAAAAGAAAAACCACCCTGGCGCCCAATACGCAAACCGCCTCTCCCCGCGCGTTGGCCGATTCATTAAT
GCAGCTGGCACGACAGGTTTCCCGACTGGAAAGCGGGCAGTGAGCGCAACGCAATTAATGTGAGTTAGCT
CACTCATTAGGCACCCCAGGCTTTACACTTTATGCTTCCGGCTCGTATGTTGTGTGGAATTGTGAGCGGA
TAACAATTTCACACAGGAAACAGCTATGACCATGATTACGGATTCACTGGCCGTCGTTTTACAACGTCGT
GACTGGGAAAACCCTGGCGTTACCCAACTTAATCGCCTTGCAGCACATCCCCCTTTCGCCAGCTGGCGTA
ATAGCGAAGAGGCCCGCACCGATCGCCCTTCCCAACAGTTGCGCAGCCTGAATGGCGAATGGCGCTTTGC
CTGGTTTCCGGCACCAGAAGCGGTGCCGGAAAGCTGGCTGGAGTGCGATCTTCCTGAGGCCGATACTGTC
GTCGTCCCCTCAAACTGGCAGATGCACGGTTACGATGCGCCCATCTACACCAACGTAACCTATCCCATTA
CGGTCAATCCGCCGTTTGTTCCCACGGAGAATCCGACGGGTTGTTACTCGCTCACATTTAATGTTGATGA
AAGCTGGCTACAGGAAGGCCAGACGCGAATTATTTTTGATGGCGTTGGAATT
Features (pLannotate 1.2.2; 17 found; start..end, strand, type, name):
      6..107     -  CDS            yciV (fragment): RNAAM_ECOLI - Also known as trpH From Escherichia coli (strain K12).
    183..211     +  promoter       tac promoter: strong E. coli promoter; hybrid between the trp and lac UV5 promoters
    219..235     +  protein_bind   lac operator: The lac repressor binds to the lac operator to inhibit transcription in E. coli. This inhibition can be relieved by adding lactose or isopropyl-β-D-thiogalactopyranoside (IPTG). lac repressor encoded by lacI
    258..911     +  CDS            GST26_SCHJA: Experimental evidence at protein level: Swiss-Prot protein existence level 1. GST isoenzymes appear to play a central role in the parasite detoxification system. Other functions are also suspected including a role in increasing the solubility of haematin in the parasite gut. From Schistosoma japonicum (Blood fluke).
    942..1502    +  CDS            EID1: EID1_HUMAN - Also known as C15orf3, CRI1 From Homo sapiens (Human).
   1529..1568    +  CDS            rop (fragment): Rop protein, which maintains plasmids at low copy number; rop
   1670..1710    +  misc_feature   bom (fragment): basis of mobility region from pBR322
   1815..1919    +  promoter       AmpR promoter: bla
   1920..2780    +  CDS            AmpR: β-lactamase; bla; confers resistance to ampicillin, carbenicillin, and related antibiotics
   2951..3539    +  rep_origin     ori: high-copy-number ColE1/pMB1/pBR322/pUC origin of replication
   3725..3776    -  misc_feature   bom (fragment): basis of mobility region from pBR322
   3783..3860    +  promoter       lacIq promoter: lacI (mutant); In the lacIq allele, a single base change in the promoter boosts expression of the lacI gene about 10-fold.
   3861..4943    +  CDS            lacI: lac repressor; lacI; The lac repressor binds to the lac operator to inhibit transcription in E. coli. This inhibition can be relieved by adding lactose or isopropyl-β-D-thiogalactopyranoside (IPTG).
   4956..4977    +  protein_bind   CAP binding site: CAP binding activates transcription in the presence of cAMP. E. coli catabolite activator protein
   4992..5022    +  promoter       lac promoter: promoter for the E. coli lac operon
   5030..5046    +  protein_bind   lac operator: The lac repressor binds to the lac operator to inhibit transcription in E. coli. This inhibition can be relieved by adding lactose or isopropyl-β-D-thiogalactopyranoside (IPTG). lac repressor encoded by lacI
   5066..5239    +  CDS            lacZα: LacZα fragment of β-galactosidase; lacZ fragment
