[The description below was written by a language model from this plasmid's Addgene catalogue record and pLannotate feature annotations shown in this document.]
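Description:
EID1-pGex-2TK is a bacterial expression plasmid for producing human EID1 (E1A-like inhibitor of differentiation 1, also known as CRI1 or C15orf3) as a glutathione S-transferase fusion protein in E. coli. The catalogue lists the backbone as pGex2T (Pharmacia), while the plasmid name indicates the 2TK variant; the record does not resolve this difference, and no protease or kinase site in the linker between GST and the insert is annotated. The wild-type EID1 cDNA, recorded as a 574 bp insert, was cloned between BamHI and EcoRI sites, both of which are retained, giving a construct of about 5.5 kb. The plasmid replicates from a ColE1/pMB1-type origin, described as high copy, and is selected with ampicillin through the β-lactamase (AmpR) gene under its own promoter.

Expression is driven by the strong hybrid tac promoter followed by a lac operator. Downstream lies the Schistosoma japonicum GST coding sequence, with the EID1 open reading frame following it so that GST sits at the N terminus of the fusion. The plasmid also carries lacI under the lacIq promoter, which supplies abundant lac repressor to keep the tac promoter silent until induction with IPTG, independently of the host strain's genotype. The remaining annotations (fragments of rop, bom and yciV, plus a lac promoter/operator and lacZα segment next to lacI) are backbone remnants with no role in the payload. The record points to cloning strains for propagation and BL21-type strains for protein production. A GST fusion of this kind is typically purified on glutathione resin and used in pull-down or in vitro binding assays, although the record does not state the specific application.
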