Addgene plasmid #22689: EID1-pGex-2TK
Depositing lab: William Kaelin. Depositing organization: Dana-Farber Cancer Institute. Publication: Cells degrade a novel inhibitor of differentiation with E1A-like properties upon exiting the cell cycle. Miyake S, Sellers WR, Safran M, Li X, Zhao W, Grossman SR, Gan J, DeCaprio JA, Adams PD, Kaelin WG. Mol Cell Biol. 2000 Dec . 20(23):8889-902. 10.1128/MCB.20.23.8889-8902.2000 PubMed 11073989.
Backbone
  Vector backbone: pGex2T
  Backbone manufacturer: Pharmacia
  Backbone size w/o insert (bp): 4938
  Vector type: Bacterial Expression
Growth in bacteria
  Bacterial resistance: Ampicillin, 100 μg/mL
  Growth temperature: 37°C
  Growth strain: DH5alpha
  Growth instructions: DH5alpha, XL1 etc. for propagation of plasmid, BL21 or derivatives for protein expression
  Copy number: High Copy
Gene/Insert
  Gene/Insert name: E1A-like inhibitor of differentiation 1 (alt name: EID1)
  Species: H. sapiens (human)
  Insert size (bp): 574
  Mutation: wt cDNA
  GenBank ID: NM_014335
  Entrez Gene: EID1 (a.k.a. PNAS-22, C15orf3, CRI1, EID-1, IRO45620, MGC138883, MGC138884, PTD014, RBP21)
  Tag / fusion protein: GST (N terminal on backbone)
  Cloning method: Restriction Enzyme; 5′ cloning site BamH I (not destroyed); 3′ cloning site EcoR I (not destroyed)
  Sequencing primers: 5′ pGex5'; 3′ pGex3'
Terms and licenses: Academic/Nonprofit Terms; Industry Terms: Not Available to Industry
How to cite: EID1-pGex-2TK was a gift from William Kaelin (Addgene plasmid # 22689 ; http://n2t.net/addgene:22689 ; RRID:Addgene_22689)
