>Addgene plasmid #22689 | EID1-pGex-2TK | addgene partial sequence | sequence record 28478 | 22689 with pGEX-5
CTGGTTCCGCGTGGATCCGCCACCATGTCGGAAATGGCTGAGTTGTCCGAGCTGTATGAAGAGAGCAGTG
ACCTGCAGATGGATGTGATGCCTGGCGAGGGTGACCTTCCGCAGATGGAGGTAGGCAGCGGGAGCCGGGA
GCTATCCCTGCGTCCCTCCCGCAGCGGGGCCCAACAGCTCGAGGAGGAAGGCCCAATGGAGGAGGAGGAG
GCCCAGCCAATGGCGGCGCCAGAGGGGAAACGGAGCCTTGCTAACGGGCCCAACGCTGGGGAGCAGCCAG
GCCAGGTGGCGGGCGCAGACTTCGAGAGCGAGGACGAGGGCGAGGAATTTGATGACTGGGAGGACGACTA
CGACTATCCCGAAGAGGAGCAGCTCAGTGGTGCCGGCTACAGAGTATCAGCCGCTCTTGAAGAAGCCGAC
AAGATGTTTCTGAGAACAAGAGAACCAGCCCTGGATGGCGGGTTTCAGATGCATTATGAGAAGACCCCGT
TTGATCAGTTAGCTTTTATCGAAGAGCTTTTTTCACTGATGGTTGTCAATCGTCTGACCGAAGAACTCGG
CTGTGATGAGATTATTGATAGAGAGTGAATTCATCGTGACTGACTGACGATCTGCCTCGCGCGTTTCGGT
GATGACGGTGAAAACCTCTGACACATGCAGCTCCCGGAGACGGTCACAGCTTGTCTGTAAGCGGATGCCG
GGAGCAGACAAGCCCGTCAGGGCGCGTCAGCGGGTGTTGGCGGGTGTCGGGGCGCAGCCATGA
